Addgene plasmid #233803: pGTM_Sumo2-N-8XHis-Plpro
Purpose: Expresses SARS-CoV-2 Nsp3 residues 746-1063 for the purification of an active PLpro protease. Following Sumo Protease Cleavage an 8xHis Tag is retained at the N-terminus
Depositing lab: Gaetano Montelione. Depositing organization: Rensselaer Polytechnic Institute. Publication: Protocol for production and characterization of SARS-CoV-2 PL(pro) in Escherichia coli. De Falco A, Greene-Cramer R, Shurina BA, Zakian S, Acton TB, Ramelot TA, Montelione GT. STAR Protoc. 2025 Sep 19;6(3):103952. doi: 10.1016/j.xpro.2025.103952. Epub 2025 Jul 18. PubMed 40682779.
Backbone
  Vector backbone: pET15Sumo2_NESG
  Backbone manufacturer: Novagen/Northeast Structural Genomics Consortium
  Backbone size w/o insert (bp): 5737
  Total vector size (bp): 6664
  Vector type: Bacterial Expression
Growth in bacteria
  Bacterial resistance: Ampicillin, 100 μg/mL
  Growth temperature: 37°C
  Growth strain: DH5alpha
  Copy number: Low Copy
Gene/Insert
  Gene/Insert name: orf1ab (alt names: Nsp3; PLpro)
  Species: SARS-CoV-2
  Insert size (bp): 937
  GenBank ID: WQM42602.1 PRO_0000449637
  Entrez Gene: ORF1ab (a.k.a. GU280_gp01)
  Promoter: T7 lac
  Tag / fusion protein: 6xHis-Sumo (N terminal on backbone); 8xHis (N terminal on insert)
  Cloning method: Unknown
  Sequencing primers: 5′ T7 Fowrad; 3′ T7 Reverse
Terms and licenses: Academic/Nonprofit Terms; Industry Terms: Not Available to Industry
How to cite: pGTM_Sumo2-N-8XHis-Plpro was a gift from Gaetano Montelione (Addgene plasmid # 233803 ; http://n2t.net/addgene:233803 ; RRID:Addgene_233803)
