[The description below was written by a language model from this plasmid's Addgene catalogue record and pLannotate feature annotations shown in this document.]
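Description:
pGTM_Sumo2-N-8XHis-Plpro is a 6.6 kb bacterial expression plasmid built on pET15Sumo2_NESG, a pET-type backbone adapted for structural genomics work. It is used to produce the papain-like protease (PLpro) domain of SARS-CoV-2 in Escherichia coli. The plasmid replicates from a ColE1/pBR322-type origin. The rop gene and bom region are retained, consistent with the low copy number listed in the record. Selection is by ampicillin through the β-lactamase gene and its own promoter. An f1 phage origin is also present, along with short remnants of the pBR322 tetracycline resistance gene that are non-functional fragments.

Expression is driven by a T7 promoter followed by a lac operator and the T7 gene 10 ribosome binding site. A plasmid-borne lacI gene supplies the repressor, so transcription is held off until it is induced with IPTG in a host that supplies T7 RNA polymerase, and it ends at the T7 terminator. The encoded fusion begins with a backbone 6xHis tag and a yeast Smt3-derived SUMO domain. An insert-encoded 8xHis tag comes next, followed by Nsp3 residues 746-1063 of the ORF1ab polyprotein. The annotation tool matched this region to the replicase polyprotein, but the function text it attached concerns nsp10 rather than PLpro. SUMO protease cleavage removes the 6xHis-SUMO portion and leaves the 8xHis tag at the N-terminus of PLpro, so the protease can still be purified by metal affinity. A short His-tag fragment and a T7 gene 10B-derived fragment are annotated downstream of the insert. The record does not describe any C-terminal tag, so these may be untranslated backbone sequence. The stated purpose is purification of catalytically active PLpro.
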