Features (pLannotate 1.2.2; 20 found; start..end, strand, type, name):
      1..861     +  CDS            AmpR: β-lactamase; bla; confers resistance to ampicillin, carbenicillin, and related antibiotics
   1032..1620    +  rep_origin     ori: high-copy-number ColE1/pMB1/pBR322/pUC origin of replication
   1806..1945    -  misc_feature   bom: basis of mobility region from pBR322
   2047..2238    -  CDS            rop: Rop protein, which maintains plasmids at low copy number; rop
   2255..2635    +  CDS            YPB1_ECOLX: Protein predicted: Swiss-Prot protein existence level 4. From Escherichia coli.
   2707..2998    -  CDS            TcR (fragment): tetracycline efflux protein; tet; confers resistance to tetracycline
   3013..3034    -  protein_bind   CAP binding site: CAP binding activates transcription in the presence of cAMP. E. coli catabolite activator protein
   3047..4129    -  CDS            lacI: lac repressor; lacI; The lac repressor binds to the lac operator to inhibit transcription in E. coli. This inhibition can be relieved by adding lactose or isopropyl-β-D-thiogalactopyranoside (IPTG).
   4130..4207    -  promoter       lacI promoter: lacI
   4215..4494    -  CDS            TcR (fragment): tetracycline efflux protein; tet; confers resistance to tetracycline
   4516..4534    +  promoter       T7 promoter: promoter for bacteriophage T7 RNA polymerase
   4535..4559    +  protein_bind   lac operator: The lac repressor binds to the lac operator to inhibit transcription in E. coli. This inhibition can be relieved by adding lactose or isopropyl-β-D-thiogalactopyranoside (IPTG). lac repressor encoded by lacI
   4574..4596    +  RBS            RBS: efficient ribosome binding site from bacteriophage T7 gene 10 (Olins and Rangwala, 1989)
   4633..4920    +  CDS            SUMO: cleavable ubiquitin-like protein tag; S. cerevisiae SMT3 (truncated and modified); modified to prevent cleavage by eukaryotic SUMO proteases
   4945..5898    +  CDS            R1A_SARS2 (fragment): Experimental evidence at protein level: Swiss-Prot protein existence level 1. [Non-structural protein 10]: Plays a pivotal role in viral transcription by stimulating both nsp14 3'-5' exoribonuclease and nsp16 2'-O-methyltransferase activities. Therefore plays an essential role in viral mRNAs cap methylation. From Severe acute respiratory syndrome coronavirus 2 (2019-nCoV) (SARS-CoV-2).
   5911..5928    +  CDS            9xHis (fragment): 9xHis affinity tag
   5938..5987    +  CDS            SET1 (fragment): solubility-enhancement tag derived from T7 phage gene 10B
   5995..6042    +  terminator     T7 terminator: transcription terminator for bacteriophage T7 RNA polymerase
   6079..6507    +  rep_origin     f1 ori (sequence partly withheld): f1 bacteriophage origin of replication; arrow indicates direction of (+) strand synthesis
   6560..6664    +  promoter       AmpR promoter: bla
>Addgene plasmid #233803 | pGTM_Sumo2-N-8XHis-Plpro | addgene full sequence | sequence record 469494 | Addgene NGS Result
ATGAGTATTCAACATTTCCGTGTCGCCCTTATTCCCTTTTTTGCGGCATTTTGCCTTCCTGTTTTTGCTC
ACCCAGAAACGCTGGTGAAAGTAAAAGATGCTGAAGATCAGTTGGGTGCACGAGTGGGTTACATCGAACT
GGATCTCAACAGCGGTAAGATCCTTGAGAGTTTTCGCCCCGAAGAACGTTTTCCAATGATGAGCACTTTT
AAAGTTCTGCTATGTGGCGCGGTATTATCCCGTATTGACGCCGGGCAAGAGCAACTCGGTCGCCGCATAC
ACTATTCTCAGAATGACTTGGTTGAGTACTCACCAGTCACAGAAAAGCATCTTACGGATGGCATGACAGT
AAGAGAATTATGCAGTGCTGCCATAACCATGAGTGATAACACTGCGGCCAACTTACTTCTGACAACGATC
GGAGGACCGAAGGAGCTAACCGCTTTTTTGCACAACATGGGGGATCATGTAACTCGCCTTGATCGTTGGG
AACCGGAGCTGAATGAAGCCATACCAAACGACGAGCGTGACACCACGATGCCTGCAGCAATGGCAACAAC
GTTGCGCAAACTATTAACTGGCGAACTACTTACTCTAGCTTCCCGGCAACAATTAATAGACTGGATGGAG
GCGGATAAAGTTGCAGGACCACTTCTGCGCTCGGCCCTTCCGGCTGGCTGGTTTATTGCTGATAAATCTG
GAGCCGGTGAGCGTGGTTCTCGCGGTATCATTGCAGCACTGGGGCCAGATGGTAAGCCCTCCCGTATCGT
AGTTATCTACACGACGGGGAGTCAGGCAACTATGGATGAACGAAATAGACAGATCGCTGAGATAGGTGCC
TCACTGATTAAGCATTGGTAACTGTCAGACCAAGTTTACTCATATATACTTTAGATTGATTTAAAACTTC
ATTTTTAATTTAAAAGGATCTAGGTGAAGATCCTTTTTGATAATCTCATGACCAAAATCCCTTAACGTGA
GTTTTCGTTCCACTGAGCGTCAGACCCCGTAGAAAAGATCAAAGGATCTTCTTGAGATCCTTTTTTTCTG
CGCGTAATCTGCTGCTTGCAAACAAAAAAACCACCGCTACCAGCGGTGGTTTGTTTGCCGGATCAAGAGC
TACCAACTCTTTTTCCGAAGGTAACTGGCTTCAGCAGAGCGCAGATACCAAATACTGTCCTTCTAGTGTA
GCCGTAGTTAGGCCACCACTTCAAGAACTCTGTAGCACCGCCTACATACCTCGCTCTGCTAATCCTGTTA
CCAGTGGCTGCTGCCAGTGGCGATAAGTCGTGTCTTACCGGGTTGGACTCAAGACGATAGTTACCGGATA
AGGCGCAGCGGTCGGGCTGAACGGGGGGTTCGTGCACACAGCCCAGCTTGGAGCGAACGACCTACACCGA
ACTGAGATACCTACAGCGTGAGCTATGAGAAAGCGCCACGCTTCCCGAAGGGAGAAAGGCGGACAGGTAT
CCGGTAAGCGGCAGGGTCGGAACAGGAGAGCGCACGAGGGAGCTTCCAGGGGGAAACGCCTGGTATCTTT
ATAGTCCTGTCGGGTTTCGCCACCTCTGACTTGAGCGTCGATTTTTGTGATGCTCGTCAGGGGGGCGGAG
CCTATGGAAAAACGCCAGCAACGCGGCCTTTTTACGGTTCCTGGCCTTTTGCTGGCCTTTTGCTCACATG
TTCTTTCCTGCGTTATCCCCTGATTCTGTGGATAACCGTATTACCGCCTTTGAGTGAGCTGATACCGCTC
GCCGCAGCCGAACGACCGAGCGCAGCGAGTCAGTGAGCGAGGAAGCGGAAGAGCGCCTGATGCGGTATTT
TCTCCTTACGCATCTGTGCGGTATTTCACACCGCAATGGTGCACTCTCAGTACAATCTGCTCTGATGCCG
CATAGTTAAGCCAGTATACACTCCGCTATCGCTACGTGACTGGGTCATGGCTGCGCCCCGACACCCGCCA
ACACCCGCTGACGCGCCCTGACGGGCTTGTCTGCTCCCGGCATCCGCTTACAGACAAGCTGTGACCGTCT
CCGGGAGCTGCATGTGTCAGAGGTTTTCACCGTCATCACCGAAACGCGCGAGGCAGCTGCGGTAAAGCTC
ATCAGCGTGGTCGTGAAGCGATTCACAGATGTCTGCCTGTTCATCCGCGTCCAGCTCGTTGAGTTTCTCC
AGAAGCGTTAATGTCTGGCTTCTGATAAAGCGGGCCATGTTAAGGGCGGTTTTTTCCTGTTTGGTCACTG
ATGCCTCCGTGTAAGGGGGATTTCTGTTCATGGGGGTAATGATACCGATGAAACGAGAGAGGATGCTCAC
GATACGGGTTACTGATGATGAACATGCCCGGTTACTGGAACGTTGTGAGGGTAAACAACTGGCGGTATGG
ATGCGGCGGGACCAGAGAAAAATCACTCAGGGTCAATGCCAGCGCTTCGTTAATACAGATGTAGGTGTTC
CACAGGGTAGCCAGCAGCATCCTGCGATGCAGATCCGGAACATAATGGTGCAGGGCGCTGACTTCCGCGT
TTCCAGACTTTACGAAACACGGAAACCGAAGACCATTCATGTTGTTGCTCAGGTCGCAGACGTTTTGCAG
CAGCAGTCGCTTCACGTTCGCTCGCGTATCGGTGATTCATTCTGCTAACCAGTAAGGCAACCCCGCCAGC
CTAGCCGGGTCCTCAACGACAGGAGCACGATCATGCGCACCCGTGGGGCCGCCATGCCGGCGATAATGGC
CTGCTTCTCGCCGAAACGTTTGGTGGCGGGACCAGTGACGAAGGCTTGAGCGAGGGCGTGCAAGATTCCG
AATACCGCAAGCGACAGGCCGATCATCGTCGCGCTCCAGCGAAAGCGGTCCTCGCCGAAAATGACCCAGA
GCGCTGCCGGCACCTGTCCTACGAGTTGCATGATAAAGAAGACAGTCATAAGTGCGGCGACGATAGTCAT
GCCCCGCGCCCACCGGAAGGAGCTGACTGGGTTGAAGGCTCTCAAGGGCATCGGTCGAGATCCCGGTGCC
TAATGAGTGAGCTAACTTACATTAATTGCGTTGCGCTCACTGCCCGCTTTCCAGTCGGGAAACCTGTCGT
GCCAGCTGCATTAATGAATCGGCCAACGCGCGGGGAGAGGCGGTTTGCGTATTGGGCGCCAGGGTGGTTT
TTCTTTTCACCAGTGAGACGGGCAACAGCTGATTGCCCTTCACCGCCTGGCCCTGAGAGAGTTGCAGCAA
GCGGTCCACGCTGGTTTGCCCCAGCAGGCGAAAATCCTGTTTGATGGTGGTTAACGGCGGGATATAACAT
GAGCTGTCTTCGGTATCGTCGTATCCCACTACCGAGATATCCGCACCAACGCGCAGCCCGGACTCGGTAA
TGGCGCGCATTGCGCCCAGCGCCATCTGATCGTTGGCAACCAGCATCGCAGTGGGAACGATGCCCTCATT
CAGCATTTGCATGGTTTGTTGAAAACCGGACATGGCACTCCAGTCGCCTTCCCGTTCCGCTATCGGCTGA
ATTTGATTGCGAGTGAGATATTTATGCCAGCCAGCCAGACGCAGACGCGCCGAGACAGAACTTAATGGGC
CCGCTAACAGCGCGATTTGCTGGTGACCCAATGCGACCAGATGCTCCACGCCCAGTCGCGTACCGTCTTC
ATGGGAGAAAATAATACTGTTGATGGGTGTCTGGTCAGAGACATCAAGAAATAACGCCGGAACATTAGTG
CAGGCAGCTTCCACAGCAATGGCATCCTGGTCATCCAGCGGATAGTTAATGATCAGCCCACTGACGCGTT
GCGCGAGAAGATTGTGCACCGCCGCTTTACAGGCTTCGACGCCGCTTCGTTCTACCATCGACACCACCAC
GCTGGCACCCAGTTGATCGGCGCGAGATTTAATCGCCGCGACAATTTGCGACGGCGCGTGCAGGGCCAGA
CTGGAGGTGGCAACGCCAATCAGCAACGACTGTTTGCCCGCCAGTTGTTGTGCCACGCGGTTGGGAATGT
AATTCAGCTCCGCCATCGCCGCTTCCACTTTTTCCCGCGTTTTCGCAGAAACGTGGCTGGCCTGGTTCAC
CACGCGGGAAACGGTCTGATAAGAGACACCGGCATACTCTGCGACATCGTATAACGTTACTGGTTTCACA
TTCACCACCCTGAATTGACTCTCTTCCGGGCGCTATCATGCCATACCGCGAAAGGTTTTGCGCCATTCGA
TGGTGTCCGGGATCTCGACGCTCTCCCTTATGCGACTCCTGCATTAGGAAGCAGCCCAGTAGTAGGTTGA
GGCCGTTGAGCACCGCCGCCGCAAGGAATGGTGCATGCAAGGAGATGGCGCCCAACAGTCCCCCGGCCAC
GGGGCCTGCCACCATACCCACGCCGAAACAAGCGCTCATGAGCCCGAAGTGGCGAGCCCGATCTTCCCCA
TCGGTGATGTCGGCGATATAGGCGCCAGCAACCGCACCTGTGGCGCCGGTGATGCCGGCCACGATGCGTC
CGGCGTAGAGGATCGAGATCTCGATCCCGCGAAATTAATACGACTCACTATAGGGGAATTGTGAGCGGAT
AACAATTCCCCTCTAGAAATAATTTTGTTTAACTTTAAGAAGGAGATATACCATGGGTCATCACCATCAT
CATCACGGGTCGGACTCAGAAGTCAATCAAGAAGCTAAGCCAGAGGTCAAGCCAGAAGTCAAGCCTGAGA
CTCACATCAATTTAAAGGTGTCCGATGGATCTTCAGAGATCTTCTTCAAGATCAAAAAGACCACTCCTTT
AAGAAGGCTGATGGAAGCGTTCGCTAAAAGACAGGGTAAGGAAATGGACTCCTTAAGATTCTTGTACGAC
GGTATTAGAATTCAAGCTGATCAGGCCCCTGAAGATTTGGACATGGAGGATAACGATATTATTGAGGCTC
ACCGCGAACAGATTGGAGGTCACCATCATCACCACCACCACCACGAAGTGCGTACCATCAAGGTGTTCAC
CACCGTTGACAACATTAACCTGCACACCCAGGTGGTTGATATGAGCATGACCTACGGTCAGCAATTTGGC
CCGACCTATCTGGACGGCGCGGATGTTACCAAGATCAAACCGCACAACAGCCACGAAGGTAAAACCTTCT
ACGTGCTGCCGAACGACGATACCCTGCGTGTTGAGGCGTTCGAATACTATCACACCACCGACCCGAGCTT
TCTGGGCCGTTACATGAGCGCGCTGAACCACACCAAGAAATGGAAGTATCCGCAAGTGAACGGTCTGACC
AGCATCAAATGGGCGGACAACAACTGCTATCTGGCGACCGCGCTGCTGACCCTGCAGCAAATTGAGCTGA
AGTTCAACCCGCCGGCGCTGCAGGATGCGTACTATCGTGCGCGTGCGGGCGAAGCGGCGAACTTTTGCGC
GCTGATCCTGGCGTACTGCAACAAAACCGTGGGCGAGCTGGGCGACGTTCGTGAAACCATGAGCTACCTG
TTCCAACACGCGAACCTGGATAGCTGCAAGCGTGTGCTGAACGTGGTTTGCAAAACCTGCGGTCAGCAAC
AGACCACCCTGAAGGGCGTGGAGGCGGTTATGTACATGGGTACCCTGAGCTATGAACAATTTAAGAAAGG
CGTTCAGATTCCGTGCACCTGCGGCAAGCAGGCGACCAAATACCTGGTGCAACAGGAGAGCCCGTTCGTT
ATGATGAGCGCTCCGCCGGCGCAATATGAGCTGAAACACGGTACCTTTACCTGCGCGAGCGAATACACCG
GTAACTATCAGTGCGGCCACTACAAGCACATCACCAGCAAAGAAACCCTGTATTGCATTGACGGCGCGCT
GCTGACCAAGAGCAGCGAGTACAAAGGTCCGATCACCGATGTGTTTTACAAGGAAAACAGCTATACCACC
ACCATTAAACCGGTTACCTAGTAACTCGAGCACCACCACCACCACCACTGAGATCCGGCTGCTAACAAAG
CCCGAAAGGAAGCTGAGTTGGCTGCTGCCACCGCTGAGCAATAACTAGCATAACCCCTTGGGGCCTCTAA
ACGGGTCTTGAGGGGTTTTTTGCTGAAAGGAGGAACTATATCCGGATTGGCGAATGGG
[124 nt withheld, positions 6079-6202]
C
[91 nt withheld, positions 6204-6294]
A
[49 nt withheld, positions 6296-6344]
CCTTTGACGTTGGAGTCCACGTTCTTT
[37 nt withheld, positions 6372-6408]
ACCCTATCTCGGTCTATTCTTTTGATTTATAAGGGATTTTGCCGATTTCGGCCTATTGGTTAAAAAATGA
GCTGATTTAACAAAAATTTAACGCGAATTTTAACAAAATATTAACGCTTACAATTTAGGTGGCACTTTTC
GGGGAAATGTGCGCGGAACCCCTATTTGTTTATTTTTCTAAATACATTCAAATATGTATCCGCTCATGAG
ACAATAACCCTGATAAATGCTTCAATAATATTGAAAAAGGAAGAGT
